>Addgene plasmid #60613 | YFP NLS Beta-Actin | addgene full sequence | sequence record 265900 | Addgene NGS Result
CGTTACATAACTTACGGTAAATGGCCCGCCTGGCTGACCGCCCAACGACCCCCGCCCATTGACGTCAATA
ATGACGTATGTTCCCATAGTAACGCCAATAGGGACTTTCCATTGACGTCAATGGGTGGAGTATTTACGGT
AAACTGCCCACTTGGCAGTACATCAAGTGTATCATATGCCAAGTACGCCCCCTATTGACGTCAATGACGG
TAAATGGCCCGCCTGGCATTATGCCCAGTACATGACCTTATGGGACTTTCCTACTTGGCAGTACATCTAC
GTATTAGTCATCGCTATTACCATGGTGATGCGGTTTTGGCAGTACATCAATGGGCGTGGATAGCGGTTTG
ACTCACGGGGATTTCCAAGTCTCCACCCCATTGACGTCAATGGGAGTTTGTTTTGGCACCAAAATCAACG
GGACTTTCCAAAATGTCGTAACAACTCCGCCCCATTGACGCAAATGGGCGGTAGGCGTGTACGGTGGGAG
GTCTATATAAGCAGAGCTGGTTTAGTGAACCGTCAGATCCGCTAGCGCTACCGGTCGCCACCATGGTGAG
CAAGGGCGAGGAGCTGTTCACCGGGGTGGTGCCCATCCTGGTCGAGCTGGACGGCGACGTAAACGGCCAC
AAGTTCAGCGTGTCCGGCGAGGGCGAGGGCGATGCCACCTACGGCAAGCTGACCCTGAAGTTCATCTGCA
CCACCGGCAAGCTGCCCGTGCCCTGGCCCACCCTCGTGACCACCTTCGGCTACGGCCTGCAGTGCTTCGC
CCGCTACCCCGACCACATGAAGCAGCACGACTTCTTCAAGTCCGCCATGCCCGAAGGCTACGTCCAGGAG
CGCACCATCTTCTTCAAGGACGACGGCAACTACAAGACCCGCGCCGAGGTGAAGTTCGAGGGCGACACCC
TGGTGAACCGCATCGAGCTGAAGGGCATCGACCTCAAGGAGGACGGCAACATCCTGGGGCACAAGCTGGA
GTACAACTACAACAGCCACAACGTCTATATCATGGCCGACAAGCAGAAGAACGGCATCAAGGTGAACTTC
AAGATCCGCCACAACATCGAGGACGGCAGCGTGCAGCTCGCCGACCACTACCAGCAGAACACCCCCATCG
GCGACGGCCCCGTGCTGCTGCCCGACAACCACTACCTGAGCTACCAGTCCGCCCTGAGCAAAGACCCCAA
CGAGAAGCGCGATCACATGGTCCTGCTGGAGTTCGTGACCGCCGCCGGGATCACTCTCGGCATGGACGAG
CTGTACAAGCCAAAAAAGAAGAGAAAGGTACCTCGAGCTATGGATGATGATATCGCCGCGCTCGTCGTCG
ACAACGGCTCCGGCATGTGCAAGGCCGGCTTCGCGGGCGACGATGCCCCCCGGGCCGTCTTCCCCTCCAT
CGTGGGGCGCCCCAGGCACCAGGGCGTGATGGTGGGCATGGGTCAGAAGGATTCCTATGTGGGCGACGAG
GCCCAGAGCAAGAGAGGCATCCTCACCCTGAAGTACCCCATCGAGCACGGCATCGTCACCAACTGGGACG
ACATGGAGAAAATCTGGCACCACACCTTCTACAATGAGCTGCGTGTGGCTCCCGAGGAGCACCCCGTGCT
GCTGACCGAGGCCCCCCTGAACCCCAAGGCCAACCGCGAGAAGATGACCCAGATCATGTTTGAGACCTTC
AACACCCCAGCCATGTACGTTGCTATCCAGGCTGTGCTATCCCTGTACGCCTCTGGCCGTACCACTGGCA
TCGTGATGGACTCCGGTGACGGGGTCACCCACACTGTGCCCATCTACGAGGGGTATGCCCTCCCCCATGC
CATCCTGCGTCTGGACCTGGCTGGCCGGGACCTGACTGACTACCTCATGAAGATCCTCACCGAGCGCGGC
TACAGCTTCACCACCACGGCCGAGCGGGAAATCGTGCGTGACATTAAGGAGAAGCTGTGCTACGTCGCCC
TGGACTTCGAGCAAGAGATGGCCACGGCTGCTTCCAGCTCCTCCCTGGAGAAGAGCTACGAGCTGCCTGA
CGGCCAGGTCATCACCATTGGCAATGAGCGGTTCCGCTGCCCTGAGGCACTCTTCCAGCCTTCCTTCCTG
GGCATGGAGTCCTGTGGCATCCACGAAACTACCTTCAACTCCATCATGAAGTGTGACGTGGACATCCGCA
AAGACCTGTACGCCAACACAGTGCTGTCTGGCGGCACCACCATGTACCCTGGCATTGCCGACAGGATGCA
GAAGGAGATCACTGCCCTGGCACCCAGCACAATGAAGATCAAGATCATTGCTCCTCCTGAGCGCAAGTAC
TCCGTGTGGATCGGCGGCTCCATCCTGGCCTCGCTGTCCACCTTCCAGCAGATGTGGATCAGCAAGCAGG
AGTATGACGAGTCCGGCCCCTCCATCGTCCACCGCAAATGCTTCTAGGGATCCACCGGATCTAGATAACT
GATCATAATCAGCCATACCACATTTGTAGAGGTTTTACTTGCTTTAAAAAACCTCCCACACCTCCCCCTG
AACCTGAAACATAAAATGAATGCAATTGTTGTTGTTAACTTGTTTATTGCAGCTTATAATGGTTACAAAT
AAAGCAATAGCATCACAAATTTCACAAATAAAGCATTTTTTTCACTGCATTCTAGTTGTGGTTTGTCCAA
ACTCATCAATGTATCTTAAGGCGTAAATTGTAAGCGTTAATATTTTGTTAAAATTCGCGTTAAATTTTTG
TTAAATCAGCTCATTTTTTAACCAATAGGCCGAAATCGGCAAAATCCCTTATAAATCAAAAGAATAGACC
GAGATAGGGT
[37 nt withheld, positions 2811-2847]
AAAGAACGTGGACTCCAACGTCAAAGG
[49 nt withheld, positions 2875-2923]
T
[91 nt withheld, positions 2925-3015]
G
[124 nt withheld, positions 3017-3140]
CAGGTGGCACTTTTCGGGGAAATGTGCGCGGAACCCCTATTTGTTTATTTTTCTAAATACATTCAAATAT
GTATCCGCTCATGAGACAATAACCCTGATAAATGCTTCAATAATATTGAAAAAGGAAGAGTCCTGAGGCG
GAAAGAACCAGCTGTGGAATGTGTGTCAGTTAGGGTGTGGAAAGTCCCCAGGCTCCCCAGCAGGCAGAAG
TATGCAAAGCATGCATCTCAATTAGTCAGCAACCAGGTGTGGAAAGTCCCCAGGCTCCCCAGCAGGCAGA
AGTATGCAAAGCATGCATCTCAATTAGTCAGCAACCATAGTCCCGCCCCTAACTCCGCCCATCCCGCCCC
TAACTCCGCCCAGTTCCGCCCATTCTCCGCCCCATGGCTGACTAATTTTTTTTATTTATGCAGAGGCCGA
GGCCGCCTCGGCCTCTGAGCTATTCCAGAAGTAGTGAGGAGGCTTTTTTGGAGGCCTAGGCTTTTGCAAA
GATCGATCAAGAGACAGGATGAGGATCGTTTCGCATGATTGAACAAGATGGATTGCACGCAGGTTCTCCG
GCCGCTTGGGTGGAGAGGCTATTCGGCTATGACTGGGCACAACAGACAATCGGCTGCTCTGATGCCGCCG
TGTTCCGGCTGTCAGCGCAGGGGCGCCCGGTTCTTTTTGTCAAGACCGACCTGTCCGGTGCCCTGAATGA
ACTGCAAGACGAGGCAGCGCGGCTATCGTGGCTGGCCACGACGGGCGTTCCTTGCGCAGCTGTGCTCGAC
GTTGTCACTGAAGCGGGAAGGGACTGGCTGCTATTGGGCGAAGTGCCGGGGCAGGATCTCCTGTCATCTC
ACCTTGCTCCTGCCGAGAAAGTATCCATCATGGCTGATGCAATGCGGCGGCTGCATACGCTTGATCCGGC
TACCTGCCCATTCGACCACCAAGCGAAACATCGCATCGAGCGAGCACGTACTCGGATGGAAGCCGGTCTT
GTCGATCAGGATGATCTGGACGAAGAGCATCAGGGGCTCGCGCCAGCCGAACTGTTCGCCAGGCTCAAGG
CGAGCATGCCCGACGGCGAGGATCTCGTCGTGACCCATGGCGATGCCTGCTTGCCGAATATCATGGTGGA
AAATGGCCGCTTTTCTGGATTCATCGACTGTGGCCGGCTGGGTGTGGCGGACCGCTATCAGGACATAGCG
TTGGCTACCCGTGATATTGCTGAAGAGCTTGGCGGCGAATGGGCTGACCGCTTCCTCGTGCTTTACGGTA
TCGCCGCTCCCGATTCGCAGCGCATCGCCTTCTATCGCCTTCTTGACGAGTTCTTCTGAGCGGGACTCTG
GGGTTCGAAATGACCGACCAAGCGACGCCCAACCTGCCATCACGAGATTTCGATTCCACCGCCGCCTTCT
ATGAAAGGTTGGGCTTCGGAATCGTTTTCCGGGACGCCGGCTGGATGATCCTCCAGCGCGGGGATCTCAT
GCTGGAGTTCTTCGCCCACCCTAGGGGGAGGCTAACTGAAACACGGAAGGAGACAATACCGGAAGGAACC
CGCGCTATGACGGCAATAAAAAGACAGAATAAAACGCACGGTGTTGGGTCGTTTGTTCATAAACGCGGGG
TTCGGTCCCAGGGCTGGCACTCTGTCGATACCCCACCGAGACCCCATTGGGGCCAATACGCCCGCGTTTC
TTCCTTTTCCCCACCCCACCCCCCAAGTTCGGGTGAAGGCCCAGGGCTCGCAGCCAACGTCGGGGCGGCA
GGCCCTGCCATAGCCTCAGGTTACTCATATATACTTTAGATTGATTTAAAACTTCATTTTTAATTTAAAA
GGATCTAGGTGAAGATCCTTTTTGATAATCTCATGACCAAAATCCCTTAACGTGAGTTTTCGTTCCACTG
AGCGTCAGACCCCGTAGAAAAGATCAAAGGATCTTCTTGAGATCCTTTTTTTCTGCGCGTAATCTGCTGC
TTGCAAACAAAAAAACCACCGCTACCAGCGGTGGTTTGTTTGCCGGATCAAGAGCTACCAACTCTTTTTC
CGAAGGTAACTGGCTTCAGCAGAGCGCAGATACCAAATACTGTTCTTCTAGTGTAGCCGTAGTTAGGCCA
CCACTTCAAGAACTCTGTAGCACCGCCTACATACCTCGCTCTGCTAATCCTGTTACCAGTGGCTGCTGCC
AGTGGCGATAAGTCGTGTCTTACCGGGTTGGACTCAAGACGATAGTTACCGGATAAGGCGCAGCGGTCGG
GCTGAACGGGGGGTTCGTGCACACAGCCCAGCTTGGAGCGAACGACCTACACCGAACTGAGATACCTACA
GCGTGAGCTATGAGAAAGCGCCACGCTTCCCGAAGGGAGAAAGGCGGACAGGTATCCGGTAAGCGGCAGG
GTCGGAACAGGAGAGCGCACGAGGGAGCTTCCAGGGGGAAACGCCTGGTATCTTTATAGTCCTGTCGGGT
TTCGCCACCTCTGACTTGAGCGTCGATTTTTGTGATGCTCGTCAGGGGGGCGGAGCCTATGGAAAAACGC
CAGCAACGCGGCCTTTTTACGGTTCCTGGCCTTTTGCTGGCCTTTTGCTCACATGTTCTTTCCTGCGTTA
TCCCCTGATTCTGTGGATAACCGTATTACCGCCATGCATTAGTTATTAATAGTAATCAATTACGGGGTCA
TTAGTTCATAGCCCATATATGGAGTTCCG
Features (pLannotate 1.2.2; 16 found; start..end, strand, type, name):
      1..304     +  enhancer       CMV enhancer: human cytomegalovirus immediate early enhancer
    305..508     +  promoter       CMV promoter: human cytomegalovirus (CMV) immediate early promoter
    553..1269    +  CDS            EYFP: EYFP is a basic (constitutively fluorescent) green/yellow fluorescent protein published in 1996, derived from Aequorea victoria. It is reported to be a very rapidly-maturing weak dimer with high acid sensitivity.
   1270..1290    +  CDS            SV40 NLS: nuclear localization signal of SV40 (simian virus 40) large T antigen
   1300..2424    +  CDS            ACTB: ACTB_BOVIN - Experimental evidence at protein level: Swiss-Prot protein existence level 1. Actin is a highly conserved protein that polymerizes to produce filaments that form cross-linked networks in the cytoplasm of cells. Actin exists in both monomeric (G-actin) and polymeric (F-actin) forms, both forms playing key functions, such as cell motility and contraction. In addition to their role in the cytoplasmic cytoskeleton, G- and F-actin also localize in the nucleus, and regulate gene transcription and motility and repair of damaged DNA. From Bos taurus (Bovine).
   2450..2534    +  CDS            large T antigen (fragment): large T antigen from SV40 (simian virus 40)
   2557..2678    +  polyA_signal   SV40 poly(A) signal: SV40 polyadenylation signal
   2712..3140    -  rep_origin     f1 ori (sequence partly withheld): f1 bacteriophage origin of replication; arrow indicates direction of (+) strand synthesis
   3167..3271    +  promoter       AmpR promoter: bla
   3273..3630    +  promoter       SV40 promoter: SV40 enhancer and early promoter
   3665..4459    +  CDS            NeoR/KanR: aminoglycoside phosphotransferase from Tn5; aph(3')-II (or nptII); confers resistance to neomycin, kanamycin, and G418 (Geneticin®)
   4480..4632    +  CDS            ble (fragment): BLE_KLEPN - Experimental evidence at protein level: Swiss-Prot protein existence level 1. Binding protein with a strong affinity to the bleomycin family of antibiotics. Binds to CL990; an antimitotic-antibiotic compound. From Klebsiella pneumoniae.
   4691..4738    +  polyA_signal   HSV TK poly(A) signal: herpes simplex virus thymidine kinase polyadenylation signal (Cole and Stacy, 1985)
   4829..4845    -  polyA_signal   bGH poly(A) signal (fragment): bovine growth hormone polyadenylation signal
   5067..5655    +  rep_origin     ori: high-copy-number ColE1/pMB1/pBR322/pUC origin of replication
   5770..5829    +  enhancer       CMV enhancer (fragment): human cytomegalovirus immediate early enhancer
