[The description below was written by a language model from this plasmid's Addgene catalogue record and pLannotate feature annotations shown in this document.]
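Description:
YFP NLS Beta-Actin is a mammalian expression plasmid of about 5.8 kb built on the pEYFP-C1 backbone and derived in part from the commercial pEYFP-Actin vector. It is maintained in E. coli at high copy through a ColE1/pUC-type origin and also carries an f1 phage origin. A single NeoR/KanR (Tn5 aminoglycoside phosphotransferase) gene provides selection in both hosts. A bacterial bla-type promoter drives it for kanamycin resistance in bacteria, while the SV40 enhancer/early promoter, together with the HSV TK polyadenylation signal, drives it for G418 selection in mammalian cells. Short fragments annotated as ble, bGH poly(A) and SV40 large T antigen appear to be backbone remnants rather than functional parts.

The payload is one fusion open reading frame transcribed from the human CMV immediate-early enhancer and promoter and terminated by the SV40 polyadenylation signal. It begins with EYFP, a yellow-green Aequorea-derived fluorescent protein. This is followed directly by the SV40 large T antigen nuclear localization signal and then, after a short linker, by the beta-actin coding sequence. The catalogue lists the insert as human ACTB. The automated annotation matched the bovine protein entry, which is consistent with the strong conservation of actin and need not indicate a different species.

Placing the NLS between the fluorescent tag and actin directs the labelled actin into the nucleus, whereas it would otherwise join mainly the cytoplasmic cytoskeleton. The construct therefore suits imaging or perturbing the nuclear actin pool in transfected cells. The associated publication concerns the movement of herpesviral replication compartments within the nucleus and the export of viral late mRNA.
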