Addgene plasmid #60613: YFP NLS Beta-Actin
Purpose: Encodes YFP and NLS tagged beta-actin
Depositing lab: Primal de Lanerolle. Depositing organization: University of Illinois at Chicago. Publication: Herpesviral replication compartments move and coalesce at nuclear speckles to enhance export of viral late mRNA. Chang L, Godinez WJ, Kim IH, Tektonidis M, de Lanerolle P, Eils R, Rohr K, Knipe DM. Proc Natl Acad Sci U S A. 2011 May 24;108(21):E136-44. doi: 10.1073/pnas.1103411108. Epub 2011 May 9. PubMed 21555562.
Backbone
  Vector backbone: pEYFP-C1
  Backbone manufacturer: Clonetech
  Backbone size w/o insert (bp): 4700
  Total vector size (bp): 5800
  Vector type: Mammalian Expression
  Selectable markers: Neomycin (select with G418)
Growth in bacteria
  Bacterial resistance: Kanamycin, 50 μg/mL
  Growth temperature: 37°C
  Growth strain: DH5alpha
  Copy number: High Copy
Gene/Insert
  Gene/Insert name: Beta-actin
  Species: H. sapiens (human)
  GenBank ID: NM_001101.3
  Entrez Gene: ACTB (a.k.a. BKRNS, BNS, BRWS1, CSMH, DDS1, PS1TP5BP1, THC8)
  Tag / fusion protein: EYFP (N terminal on insert); NLS (N terminal on insert)
Resource information
  A portion of this plasmid was derived from a plasmid made by: Derived from Clonetech pEYFP-Actin
Terms and licenses: Academic/Nonprofit Terms; Industry Terms: Not Available to Industry
How to cite: YFP NLS Beta-Actin was a gift from Primal de Lanerolle (Addgene plasmid # 60613 ; http://n2t.net/addgene:60613 ; RRID:Addgene_60613)
