>Addgene plasmid #60613 | YFP NLS Beta-Actin | addgene partial sequence | sequence record 99328 | CMV-F 5'-CGCAAATGGGCGGTAGGCGTG-3'
GTGAACCGTCAGATCCGCTAGCGCTACCGGTCGCCACCATGGTGAGCAAGGGCGAGGAGCTGTTCACCGG
GGTGGTGCCCATCCTGGTCGAGCTGGACGGCGACGTAAACGGCCACAAGTTCAGCGTGTCCGGCGAGGGC
GAGGGCGATGCCACCTACGGCAAGCTGACCCTGAAGTTCATCTGCACCACCGGCAAGCTGCCCGTGCCCT
GGCCCACCCTCGTGACCACCTTCGGCTACGGCCTGCAGTGCTTCGCCCGCTACCCCGACCACATGAAGCA
GCACGACTTCTTCAAGTCCGCCATGCCCGAAGGCTACGTCCAGGAGCGCACCATCTTCTTCAAGGACGAC
GGCAACTACAAGACCCGCGCCGAGGTGAAGTTCGAGGGCGACACCCTGGTGAACCGCATCGAGCTGAAGG
GCATCGACCTCAAGGAGGACGGCAACATCCTGGGGCACAAGCTGGAGTACAACTACAACAGCCACAACGT
CTATATCATGGCCGACAAGCAGAAGAACGGCATCAAGGTGAACTTCAAGATCCGCCACAACATCGAGGAC
GGCAGCGTGCAGCTCGCCGACCACTACCAGCAGAACACCCCCATCGGCGACGGCCCCGTGCTGCTGCCCG
ACAACCACTACCTGAGCTACCAGTCCGCCCTGAGCAAAGACCCCAACGAGAAGCGCGATCACATGGTCCT
GCTGGAGTTCGTGACCGCCGCCGGGATCACTCTCGGCATGGACGAGCTGTACAAGCCAAAAAAGAAGAGA
AAGGTACCTCGAGCTATGGATGATGATATCGCCGCGCTCGTCGTCGACAACGGCTCCGGCATGTGCAAGG
CCGGCTTCGC
