>Addgene plasmid #60613 | YFP NLS Beta-Actin | addgene partial sequence | sequence record 99329 | SV40pA-R 5'-GAAATTTGTGATGCTATTGC-3'
TTGCATTCATTTTATGTTTCAGGTTCAGGGGGAGGTGTGGGAGGTTTTTTAAAGCAAGTAAAACCTCTAC
AAATGTGGTATGGCTGATTATGATCAGTTATCTAGATCCGGTGGATCCCTAGAAGCATTTGCGGTGGACG
ATGGAGGGGCCGGACTCGTCATACTCCTGCTTGCTGATCCACATCTGCTGGAAGGTGGACAGCGAGGCCA
GGATGGAGCCGCCGATCCACACGGAGTACTTGCGCTCAGGAGGAGCAATGATCTTGATCTTCATTGTGCT
GGGTGCCAGGGCAGTGATCTCCTTCTGCATCCTGTCGGCAATGCCAGGGTACATGGTGGTGCCGCCAGAC
AGCACTGTGTTGGCGTACAGGTCTTTGCGGATGTCCACGTCACACTTCATGATGGAGTTGAAGGTAGTTT
CGTGGATGCCACAGGACTCCATGCCCAGGAAGGAAGGCTGGAAGAGTGCCTCAGGGCAGCGGAACCGCTC
ATTGCCAATGGTGATGACCTGGCCGTCAGGCAGCTCGTAGCTCTTCTCCAGGGAGGAGCTGGAAGCAGCC
GTGGCCATCTCTTGCTCGAAGTCCAGGGCGACGTAGCACAGCTTCTCCTTAATGTCACGCACGATTTCCC
GCTCGGCCGTGGTGGTGAAGCTGTAGCCGCGCTCGGTGAGGATCTTCATGAGGTAGTCAGTCAGGTCCCG
GCCAGCCAGGTCCAGACGCAGGATGGCATGGGGGAGGGCATACCCCTCGTAGATGGGCACAGTGTGGGTG
ACCCCGTCACCGGAGTCCATCACGATGCCAGTGGTACGGCCAGAGGCGTACAGGGATAGCACAGCCTGGA
TAGCAACGTACATGGCT
