>Addgene plasmid #60613 | YFP NLS Beta-Actin | addgene partial sequence | sequence record 99595 | EGFP-C 5'-CATGGTCCTGCTGGAGTTCGTG-3'
CATGGACGAGCTGTACAAGCCAAAAAAGAAGAGAAAGGTACCTCGAGCTATGGATGATGATATCGCCGCG
CTCGTCGTCGACAACGGCTCCGGCATGTGCAAGGCCGGCTTCGCGGGCGACGATGCCCCCCGGGCCGTCT
TCCCCTCCATCGTGGGGCGCCCCAGGCACCAGGGCGTGATGGTGGGCATGGGTCAGAAGGATTCCTATGT
GGGCGACGAGGCCCAGAGCAAGAGAGGCATCCTCACCCTGAAGTACCCCATCGAGCACGGCATCGTCACC
AACTGGGACGACATGGAGAAAATCTGGCACCACACCTTCTACAATGAGCTGCGTGTGGCTCCCGAGGAGC
ACCCCGTGCTGCTGACCGAGGCCCCCCTGAACCCCAAGGCCAACCGCGAGAAGATGACCCAGATCATGTT
TGAGACCTTCAACACCCCAGCCATGTACGTTGCTATCCAGGCTGTGCTATCCCTGTACGCCTCTGGCCGT
ACCACTGGCATCGTGATGGACTCCGGTGACGGGGTCACCCACACTGTGCCCATCTACGAGGGGTATGCCC
TCCCCCATGCCATCCTGCGTCTGGACCTGGCTGGCCGGGACCTGACTGACTACCTCATGAAGATCCTCAC
CGAGCGCGGCTACAGCTTCACCACCACGGCCGAGCGGGAAATCGTGCGTGACATTAAGGAGAAGCTGTGC
TACGTCGCCCTGGACTTCGAGCAAGAGATGGCCACGGCTGCTTCCAGCTCCT
